Addgene plasmid #54707: mTagBFP-C1
Purpose: (Empty Backbone) Localization: C1 Cloning Vector, Excitation: 399, Emission: 456
Depositing lab: Dmitriy Chudakov & Michael Davidson & Vladislav Verkhusha. Publication: Conversion of red fluorescent protein into a bright blue probe. Subach OM, Gundorov IS, Yoshimura M, Subach FV, Zhang J, Grüenwald D, Souslova EA, Chudakov DM, Verkhusha VV. Chem Biol. 2008 Oct 20. 15(10):1116-24. 10.1016/j.chembiol.2008.08.006 PubMed 18940671.
Backbone
  Vector backbone: mTagBFP-C1
  Backbone size (bp): 4750
  Vector type: Mammalian Expression
  Selectable markers: Neomycin (select with G418)
  Tag / fusion protein: mTagBFP (N terminal on backbone)
Growth in bacteria
  Bacterial resistance: Kanamycin, 50 μg/mL
  Growth temperature: 37°C
  Growth strain: DH5alpha
  Copy number: High Copy
Gene/Insert
  Gene/Insert name: None
  Tag / fusion protein: mTagBFP (N terminal on backbone)
Resource information
  A portion of this plasmid was derived from a plasmid made by: D.M. Chudakov and V.V. Verkhusha; PMID 18940671
Terms and licenses: Academic/Nonprofit Terms; Industry Terms
Depositor comments: . Excitation = 399; Emission = 456
How to cite: mTagBFP-C1 was a gift from Dmitriy Chudakov & Michael Davidson & Vladislav Verkhusha (Addgene plasmid # 54707)
