[The description below was written by a language model from this plasmid's Addgene catalogue record.]
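Description:
mTagBFP-C1 is an empty mammalian expression backbone of about 4.75 kb, designed for building fusions to the blue fluorescent protein mTagBFP. It carries no insert. The "C1" designation indicates a cloning vector in which the fluorescent protein coding sequence sits upstream of the cloning site, so a gene of interest placed in frame becomes joined to the C-terminus of mTagBFP. This puts the tag at the N-terminus of the resulting fusion, consistent with the record's note that the tag is N-terminal on the backbone. mTagBFP is a bright blue probe that was derived by conversion of a red fluorescent protein, and the record gives its excitation maximum as 399 nm and its emission maximum as 456 nm.

In bacteria the plasmid is maintained as a high-copy plasmid under kanamycin selection. In mammalian cells a neomycin resistance marker allows transfected or stable populations to be selected with G418. No feature table was provided, and the catalogue fields do not state the promoter driving mTagBFP, the origin of replication, the polyadenylation signal or the composition of the multiple cloning site, so these details cannot be confirmed from the record.

The vector is typically used to make N-terminally blue-tagged proteins for live- or fixed-cell imaging of protein localization. The blue emission makes it suited to multicolour experiments alongside green, yellow or red fluorescent proteins. Transfected without an insert, it would express unfused mTagBFP, which can serve as a blue fluorescent marker or as a control for fusion constructs.
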