>Addgene plasmid #54707 | mTagBFP-C1 | addgene partial sequence | sequence record 90702 | CMV-F 5'-CGCAAATGGGCGGTAGGCGTG-3'
AGTGAACCGTCAGATCCGCTAGCGGTCGCCACCATGAGCGAGCTGACTAAGGAGAACATGCACATGAAGC
TGTACATGGAGGGCACCGTGGACAACCATCACTTCAAGTGCACATCCGAGGGCGAAGGCAAGCCCTACGA
GGGCACCCAGACCATGAGAATCAAGGTGGTCGAGGGCGGCCCTCTCCCCTTCGCCTTCGACATCCTGGCT
ACTAGCTTCCTCTACGGCAGCAAGACCTTCATCAACCACACCCAGGGCATCCCCGACTTCTTCAAGCAGT
CCTTCCCTGAGGGCTTCACATGGGAGAGAGTCACCACATACGAAGACGGGGGCGTGCTGACCGCTACCCA
GGACACCAGCCTCCAGGACGGCTGCCTCATCTACAACGTCAAGATCAGAGGGGTGAACTTCACATCCAAC
GGCCCTGTGATGCAGAAGAAAACACTCGGCTGGGAGGCCTTCACCGAGACGCTGTACCCCGCTGACGGCG
GCCTGGAAGGCAGAAACGACATGGCCCTGAAGCTCGTGGGCGGGAGCCATCTGATCGCAAACATCAAGAC
CACATATAGATCCAAGAAACCCGCTAAGAACCTCAAGATGCCTGGCGTCTACTATGTGGACTACAGACTG
GAAAGAATCAAGGAGGCCAACAACGAGACCTACGTCGAGCAGCACGAGGTGGCAGTGGCCAGATACTGCG
ACCTCCCTAGCAAACTGGGGCACAAGCTTAATTCCGGACTCAGATCTCGAGCTCAAGCTTCGAATTCTGC
AGTCGACGGTACCGCGGGCCCGGGATCCACCGGATCTAGATAACTGATCATAATCAGC
